>Addgene plasmid #162691 | pFA-DAB1 | addgene full sequence | sequence record 324188 | Addgene NGS Result
AGCGATAAATTAAAATGTAACTGTATTCAGCGATGACGAAATTCTTAGCTATTGTAATACTCTAGAGGCA
TCAAATAAAACGAAAGGCTCAGTCGAAAGACTGGGCCTTTCGTTTTATCTGTTGTTTGTCGGTGAACGCT
CTCCTGAGTAGGACAAATCCGCCGCCGCTAGCAGTTCGTAGACGGAAACAAACGCAGAATCCAAGCAAAA
GGGAATAAGGGCGACACGGAAATGTTGAATACTCATACTCTTCCTTTTTCAATATTATTGAAGCATTTAT
CAGGGTTATGTCCACTGGGTTCGTGCCTTCATCCGGATATCCAGGAACTGTTAAGACCCACTTTCACATT
TAAGTTGTTTTTCTAATCCGCATATGATCAATTCAAGGCCGAATAAGAAGGCTGGCTCTGCACCTTGGTG
ATCAAATAATTCGATAGCTTGTCGTAATAATGGCGGCATACTATCAGTAGTAGGTGTTTCCCTTTCTTCT
TTAGCGACTTGATGCTCTTGATCTTCCAATACGCAACCTAAAGTAAAATGCCCCACAGCGCTGAGTGCAT
ATAATGCATTCTCTAGTGAAAAACCTTGTTGGCATAAAAAGGCTAATTGATTTTCGAGAGTTTCATACTG
TTTTTCTGTAGGCCGTGTACCTAAATGTACTTTTGCTCCATCGCGATGACTTAGTAAAGCACATCTAAAA
CTTTTAGCGTTATTACGTAAAAAATCTTGCCAGCTTTCCCCTTCTAAAGGGCAAAAGTGAGTATGGTGCC
TATCTAACATCTCAATGGCTAAGGCGTCGAGCAAAGCCCGCTTATTTTTTACATGCCAATACAATGTAGG
CTGCTCTACACCTAGCTTCTGGGCGAGTTTACGGGTTGTTAAACCTTCGATTCCGACCTCATTAAGCAGC
TCTAATGCGCTGTTAATCACTTTACTTTTATCTAATCTAGACATACTCTTCCTTTTTCAATATTATTGAA
GCATTTATCAGGGTTATTGTCTCATGAGCGGATACATATTTGAATGTATTTAGAAAAATAAACAAATAGG
GGTTCCGCGTTTCCCTCGACAATTCGCGCTAGACCTAGGGATATATTCCGCTTCCTCGCTCACTGACTCG
CTACGCTCGGTCGTTCGACTGCGGCGAGCGGAAATGGCTTACGAACGGGGCGGAGATTTCCTGGAAGATG
CCAGGAAGATACTTAACAGGGAAGTGAGAGGGCCGCGGCAAAGCCGTTTTTCCATAGGCTCCGCCCCCCT
GACAAGCATCACGAAATCTGACGCTCAAATCAGTGGTGGCGAAACCCGACAGGACTATAAAGATACCAGG
CGTTTCCCCCTGGCGGCTCCCTCGTGCGCTCTCCTGTTCCTGCCTTTCGGTTTACCGGTGTCATTCCGCT
GTTATGGCCGCGTTTGTCTCATTCCACGCCTGACACTCAGTTCCGGGTAGGCAGTTCGCTCCAAGCTGGA
CTGTATGCACGAACCCCCCGTTCAGTCCGACCGCTGCGCCTTATCCGGTAACTATCGTCTTGAGTCCAAC
CCGGAAAGACATGCAAAAGCACCACTGGCAGCAGCCACTGGTAATTGATTTAGAGGAGTTAGTCTTGAAG
TCATGCGCCGGTTAAGGCTAAACTGAAAGGACAAGTTTTGGTGACTGCGCTCCTCCAAGCCAGTTACCTC
GGTTCAAAGAGTTGGTAGCTCAGAGAACCTTCGAAAAACCGCCCTGCAAGGCGGTTTTTTCGTTTTCAGA
GCAAGAGATTACGCGCAGACCAAAACGATCTCAAGAAGATCATCTTATTAATCAGATAAAATATTTCTAG
ATTTCAGTGCAATTTATCTCTTCAAATGTAGCACCTGAAGTCAGCCCCATACGATATAAGTTGTTACTAG
TGCTTGGATTCTCACCAATAAAAAACGCCCGGCGGCAACCGAGCGTTCTGAACAAATCCAGATGGAGTTC
TGAGGTCATTACTGGATCTATCAACAGGAGTCCAAGCGAGCTCGATATCAAATTACGCCCCGCCCTGCCA
CTCATCGCAGTACTGTTGTAATTCATTAAGCATTCTGCCGACATGGAAGCCATCACAAACGGCATGATGA
ACCTGAATCGCCAGCGGCATCAGCACCTTGTCGCCTTGCGTATAATATTTGCCCATGGTGAAAACGGGGG
CGAAGAAGTTGTCCATATTGGCCACGTTTAAATCAAAACTGGTGAAACTCACCCAGGGATTGGCTGAGAC
GAAAAACATATTCTCAATAAACCCTTTAGGGAAATAGGCCAGGTTTTCACCGTAACACGCCACATCTTGC
GAATATATGTGTAGAAACTGCCGGAAATCGTCGTGGTATTCACTCCAGAGCGATGAAAACGTTTCAGTTT
GCTCATGGAAAACGGTGTAACAAGGGTGAACACTATCCCATATCACCAGCTCACCGTCTTTCATTGCCAT
ACGGAATTCCGGATGAGCATTCATCAGGCGGGCAAGAATGTGAATAAAGGCCGGATAAAACTTGTGCTTA
TTTTTCTTTACGGTCTTTAAAAAGGCCGTAATATCCAGCTGAACGGTCTGGTTATAGGTACATTGAGCAA
CTGACTGAAATGCCTCAAAATGTTCTTTACGATGCCATTGGGATATATCAACGGTGGTATATCCAGTGAT
TTTTTTCTCCATTTTAGCTTCCTTAGCTCCTGAAAATCTCGATAACTCAAAAAATACGCCCGGTAGTGAT
CTTATTTCATTATGGTGAAAGTTGGAACCTCTTACGTGCCGATCAACGTCTCATTTTCGCCAGATATCGA
CGTCTAAGAAACCATTATTATCATGACATTAACCTATAAAAATAGGCGTATCACGAGGCCCTTTCGTCTT
CACCTCGAGTCCCTATCAGTGATAGAGATTGACATCCCTATCAGTGATAGAGATACTGAGCACATCAGCA
GGACGCACTGACCGAATTCATTAAAGAGGAGAAAGGTACCATGTCCATGAACCTGCAATGGTTAATTCCA
TTGTTACCCTTACTGTCCGCCCTACTGGTGCAATTGTTTGCCGCTCGACTCGGTAAACGTGTTGCCCACC
TGAGCGTGGCGTTGGGAACACTGACCGTCATTGTTGCCGCATATCAGCTCGTAGCGTATATCGGTACCGA
TGCGAGCCCAAGCTGGCATTCTCTGGGCACGATGTGGGGCAGTCTGTACGTCGATCCGCTGAGCAGCATC
ATGTCGCTGGTTGTAGCGGGCATCAGCCTGATTGTTCATGTCTATTCAATCCGCTACATGACCGAAGAAC
CGGGCTATCCCCGGTTCTTCTTGCTGCTGGATTTGATGACCGCTTCCATTTTGCTTATGGTCGCCGCCGG
TGACTTGGTCACATTGCTGATCGCCTGGCACATGATCGGCATCATGCTCTACTTTCTTTTGGGTCAGAAT
ACAGAATCATGGCCGAGCCAGCGCTACGCCTTTTGGACGTTTATCACGTACCGGTTGGGGGACTTGCCAT
TGGTGCTCGCCGCCGTGCTGCTTTATCAAACCTATGGTGCGATTGACTTCCCCACCTTATTTTCCCGTAT
CGCGGCCGATCCAAACGCCACCATCATGGGGCTGCCCACGGCGATAACGGCTGCTTTTTTGGTGGCGCTC
TCTGCCTTTGCAAAATCCGCCCAATTCCCGCTACATACCTGGCTCCCCTATACCATGGAGGGCCCGACGC
CGGTTTCAGCTTTGATGCATGCGGGGATTGTCAACGCCGGTGGTTTTATCATCAACCGCTTCGCGCCTGT
TTTTGTTCACAGTGATGGCGTACTGCACATGCTGTTTGTCGTGGGTCTGATTACCGCGCTGGTGGGATCG
GTGCTGATGTTGACGCAAAACGACATCAAAAAATCACTGGGTTATTCCACCATGGGTCAAATGGGCTTCA
TGGTCATGGAGTGTGGTCTTGGCGCTTTTTCTCTGGCCGTGTTCCATCTCATTGCGCATGGTCTGTTCAA
AGGCACCATGTTCCTCGGTTCGGGCAGCATGATTCATGAAGCACGCAAGCACGACGGCGTGCCACATAAC
CCTCTGCACACCTTCTTGGTTGAACGAAAGTCTGCATCATTAAAATTGCCTTGGTTATTTATCGGCTTGG
CTACGCTGGTCGTACCTCTGTTCATTCTGGTTATTGCACACTGGTTCGTGGCACCGGATTTTTTCGAAAA
ACAAGGTGCCATCGTGCTGCTGTTCTTCGGCTGGATTACGGGGGTTCAGGTTCTTTTTGCCACACATCAT
CTGGATGCCAATAACCCAATTCGCATGATGATGATGATTTTATTGTCGTTTACCTTGATTGTGGTGGGCT
ACACCTTCATTGGTCATGCTTTCGAAAACTTCCTTTACCCCGAAGAAGCCTTCCGTAATGCGCTGTACCA
TGCAGCAGGCATCGATAAACTGACGTTCGACGGACTTGTTTTCTTGCTCGCTTTGATTGTGGTGGCAGGC
TGGTTTAGCAGCTATTTGGCCAGTCGTGAGAAATCGGTTTTCGGTGACCGGTTCGGAGCGGTTCGCCTCA
CTCTCTACTCACTGATCTCGCGTGAATTTTATGTAGCCGATCTCTACGACCGGATGGCGCACTGGCTGCT
TGATGCATCCAAACGCTTCAATGTCTGGATGAGGTGGTATTGATATGTCCTTTTTCTTGATGTTACTGGC
CGGGTTCTTTCTGCCCTTGTTCCCCTTGAGCATGGTATTCAATGCCCTGCTCGGCCGAATCAAAAACCCC
ATCGCGCGGGTACTGCTGATTTTTATCTGGCCTCAAATCGGCGTTTTCTTGCTTGCATGGGCTGGTTTGC
CGCTGGATTCCGGATTCTTCGTTGGCTGGGCAGTGCTTACGGCAGTCTTCTATGCCTGGCGATTGCTGAC
GGTGCGTGTGCTCTCCCAGTGGGCCGGGATGCTCGCCACGTCCGCCTGGGCGCTGGCTTGGATTATCGCC
GCCGATCTTCCAGCCAGTAGCGAACTGCACAGTTTCGCCCTGTGGATGTCCGTTGCGCCGGCTTTGCTGA
TCTTCATTGCCATTGCACTGCAAGAACGTTTTGGCGCTGCTTACAGTGGTTTAGTTGTGGGGTTGGCGCG
GGCTTTACCGCGCTTATCCAGCGTCATTGTCATCGTGGTGTTGGCCGCAATGGCACTCCCTATTTTCCCC
AGTTTTTTTGCAATGTTGGCATTGCTGGCGCATAGCTCCATCTTATTCGCTCTGCCGATTTTGCTTACCT
GGTTGCTTTGGAGTTGGGCAGGCACGCGGTTATTGAATGGGTTTGTTTTCGGGCCACGCGCCGAGACAGA
TGCCGCCGATCTCTCTTCAACCACAACATGGGGCTTTGTTGGCCTGATAGCAACGATTGTTGTGATTAAT
CTGATTTGGACAGGAGCTTGATCCCATGAGCAAACTCCCTTTGGGTAAACGCCTGAAAATTCGTTCCATG
GTGCACATGGCTGCCGAGCCAATCCCCAATTTCTGGCCTATGCGGACGTTCATTCACCATAACCCGCTCC
ATGGTCTGGAGCATCTGCCCTTCGAACAGGCGGTTCGCCAGGGTGAAAAACTCTTTCACGCACGGGGATT
TTTGCCGCGTGAGGATTACCAGCGCTATCACAAGGAAGGCCGAGTTGATCAAAACAGCATAAAGCGTGAC
ATAGCCGATTTTATTTCAAAACAAGAAACGCTCAACGGTTTGGATTTGGCATCGTTACTTAGCGACTTGA
TGTGTTCGGTTAAGAACAAAGTAACTAGAACGCGCGCGCTCGCCGATCATGATGATGTGTTCCAAGCCTT
GCACGGGAAACAACTGGAAAATGCAGAGGCGCTCGATCTTAAAGCGCTAACTCAACGCTTATGTGCGCAG
TTTGCACCAGAGCGCCCCCTGTACGAAGCCATCGATTTGCTGTTCGGCACGCAAATGGGCACCACACTCG
ATGAATTGGTAATCAAAAGCTGTCTCGACTTTTTCGATGAAGGCCAATCAACCATCCAAATGCCCGGCCG
CCACCAAGGATTGTTCGCAGCTTGGACGGCCCTGGCAAAACGTAATTTACGCCTGTTTTTACGTGGCATG
CATATCAAACAGATCCTCGATCAGGACGATACGCCAGAGGGCATCATCGCCTACATTCTCGACGAACTGG
GCATTGAGGAGGCTCACTGGGATGGGCTGATTACCCGCGAACTGACTCGTTTGCATGGCTGGGCAGGTTT
TATTCGCTGGCGCTCCTCTTCCAAGCACTACTATTGGGCCGAGCAGTACCCGGGGGATCTCATCGATTTC
CTGGCCATCCGGCTCGTTTTAGGCTTGGCCTTGATCCGTGAACATAGCCGTCAAAAGCGCACACCGATGA
CAGTCAAAGTGCTGCAAGAATATATCGAAGGGCACACCGCCGAATGCTATCTGCGTCAAGCCTATTACGG
TGGCTGCATATTGCCCGCGTTTGCTCATGATGTTGATGATGCGCTGTCGCATAAAAAGCCTCAAAGGATC
AACAACATTCTTCCGGGCTACCTGCGCCAACAACGCCAATTCGAGGCAACACGACAAGCTGATGCGCTTC
GTGATTTAGCCAGCAAAGCGGGGCAAACCGATGCCCTTATGGCGCTGAATGCGCCTCAAATCAAGCAACT
CATGACACTTATCGAGGCGTTTGAAAACGAAGAAGGCATGATCTGGCTTCGTGCGATGGAATCGGTCTAT
CGACGGGAAATCATCAACCAGATTCAACTGTATGCACCGCATAAAAAAGAAAAACGGCCCTTTGCCCAGG
CATTGTTCTGTATCGATGTGCGCTCCGAGCCGATACGCCGTAATCTGGAAACGGTAGGCGAGTATCAAAC
CTATGGTATCGCCGGGTTTTTTGGTGTTCCGGTAAGCTATATTGGCCTTGGCAAGGGCAGTGAAGTTAAT
CTTTGCCCGGTGGTCATTACCCCTAAAAATCTGGTGCTTGAAGTGCCCGTGGGTGCCACAAGCATTGAAA
CAGACTTTTATTCTTCCGCCGACCATGTGCTACATGAGATGAAAAGCTCGATCCTTTCACCCTACTTCAC
GGTTGAAGCGGCCGGTTTGCTGTTTGGTTTCGACATGATCGGCAAAACCATTGCCCCGCGACGCTACACC
CAAATACGCAATCATATCGAACCAAAAGCACAGGCAACTCGTTTGCTGGTGGATAAACTCACCCGCGAAC
AAGCCGACTCAATCGTCCGTTCGCTGCAACGCGCCATGATTGTGCGCGCCATTCATCAGGAATTTGGCAT
CGAACGCGAAGCAGTCACCGATGCCATGATCCGCGAACTGCGCGAAGCGGCCATGGATAACTATCACGAA
CAGACCGAATTCGCGCGCCGTTTCGCCTTGAGCCCAACGGCCGAAACTCAGTTTATCGCAGGGCTGAAAA
AGGACTATAAAATCAATCGCTCATTTGTTTCCATGCAAATGGAACGCTTGGCCAGGATTGGTTTTAGCCT
CGATGAACAGGTGTTTTATGTTGACAAGGCACTCACATCCATCGGATTGACCGAAAACTTTTCACGCTTT
GTTTTATTGGCCGGTCACGGCAGCACTTCCGACAATAATCCCTACGAATCCGCGCTTGACTGCGGTGCAT
GTGGTGGTAGTCATGGGCTGGTTTCTGCCCGGGTGCTTGCCCACATGGCCAATAAGCCTGAAGTACGTCG
CAGACTGGCCAAGCAAGGCATCCAGATACCTGAAGATACTTGGTTTGTGTCCGTCATGCACAACACCACA
ACCGATCAATTGTCACTGCAAGACCTTGATTTGCTTCCAAACAGCCATCTTGTTTACCTCGAACGCTTGC
GTAACGGCTTACGTGCGGCCACCCGTTTGTCAGCGGCAGAACGCTTGCCTGCTCTGCTTGATCATCCTTC
GCCCAACATCGACACATTATCGGCACAAAAACAAATTGAGCGGAATGCCAGCGACTGGACCCAAGTTCGG
CCAGAGTGGGGCTTGGCGAGAAATGCGAGCGTCGTCGCCGGCGGCCGACATTTGACCGAGGGTGCGAACT
TAAGCGGTCGAACGTTTTTGCAGTCTTACGATTATCGACTCGATCCCAAAGGCCGCCACCTTGAAAACAT
TCTCAGCAACCCGCTAATTATCGGCCAGTGGATCAATCTTGAGCATTATTTCTCAGCGGTAGATAACGAA
CACTTTGGCAGTGGCAGCAAGGCCTATCACAACGTCGTAGGTCGTTTTGGTGTGGTTACGGGTAATTTAA
GTGACTTGCGAACAGGGTTACCAGCACAGTCGGTGCTTAAAGATGGACGCCCATACCACGAGCCCATCCG
TCTCTTGGCGATTATCGAAGCACCCGCAGCATTCACCCTCGAAGTAGCGGGTCGATTGCCCAAGGTGATG
TCCCTGATTACCAACGGCTGGATCACTGTTGTTGTCGTTGATCCGGAAACGGGCGATCGTCTTTTTTATG
ATCGCGGCGAATGGTACAATCTCAACAATGATCCGCAGTACACGCCCTCGGTCAAACCCTTGCTTGAAGA
AGAACTCAGCGCATGA
Features (pLannotate 1.2.2; 13 found; start..end, strand, type, name):
     72..158     +  terminator     rrnB T1 terminator: Escherichia coli rrnB; transcription terminator T1 from the E. coli rrnB gene
    207..246     -  CDS            AmpR (fragment): β-lactamase; bla; confers resistance to ampicillin, carbenicillin, and related antibiotics
    247..289     -  promoter       AmpR promoter (fragment): bla
    331..954     -  CDS            TetR: tetracycline repressor TetR; tetR from transposon Tn10; TetR binds to the tetracycline operator tetO to inhibit transcription. This inhibition can be relieved by adding tetracycline or doxycycline.
    955..1059    -  promoter       AmpR promoter: bla
   1096..1151    -  rep_origin     RSF ori (fragment): Plasmids containing the RSF 1030 origin of replication can be propagated in E. coli cells that contain additional plasmids with compatible origins.
   1239..1784    -  rep_origin     p15A ori: Plasmids containing the medium-copy-number p15A origin of replication can be propagated in E. coli cells that contain a second plasmid with the ColE1 origin.
   1898..1992    -  terminator     lambda t0 terminator: transcription terminator from phage lambda
   2013..2672    -  CDS            CmR: chloramphenicol acetyltransferase; cat; confers resistance to chloramphenicol
   2673..2775    -  promoter       cat promoter: promoter of the E. coli cat gene encoding chloramphenicol acetyltransferase
   2880..2953    +  promoter       PLtetO-1 promoter: modified phage lambda PL promoter with tet operator sites (Lutz and Bujard, 1997)
   3650..4012    +  CDS            ndhF: NU5C_PEA - Also known as ndh5. Protein inferred from homology: Swiss-Prot protein existence level 3. NDH shuttles electrons from NAD(P)H:plastoquinone, via FMN and iron-sulfur (Fe-S) centers, to quinones in the photosynthetic chain and possibly in a chloroplast respiratory chain. The immediate electron acceptor for the enzyme in this species is believed to be plastoquinone. Couples the redox reaction to proton translocation, and thus conserves the redox energy in a proton gradient (By similarity). From Pisum sativum (Garden pea).
   5425..8484    +  CDS            Y2653_THIDA: Protein inferred from homology: Swiss-Prot protein existence level 3. From Thiobacillus denitrificans (strain ATCC 25259).
