[The description below was written by a language model from this plasmid's Addgene catalogue record and pLannotate feature annotations shown in this document.]
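Description:
pFA-DAB1 is a low-copy bacterial expression plasmid of 8,556 bp, built on pFA31, a derivative of pZA31 that combines the PLtetO-1 promoter with constitutive tetR expression. It replicates in E. coli from the p15A origin, which is compatible with ColE1-type plasmids and so allows co-maintenance with a second vector. Selection is by chloramphenicol, through a cat promoter-driven chloramphenicol acetyltransferase gene followed by the lambda t0 terminator. The feature table also shows short fragments annotated as AmpR and RSF ori. These appear to be backbone remnants rather than functional elements, and the recorded resistance is chloramphenicol only.

The payload is a roughly 5.6 kb insert from Halothiobacillus neapolitanus encoding the DabAB1 inorganic carbon transport complex, introduced by Gibson assembly downstream of PLtetO-1 and followed by the rrnB T1 terminator. TetR, expressed from a bla (AmpR) promoter on the opposite strand, binds the tet operators in PLtetO-1 and keeps the insert repressed until a tetracycline-class inducer is added, giving titratable expression. The automated annotation does not name the dab genes directly. Instead it marks homology hits within the insert: a short region resembling NdhF, a proton-translocating NADH dehydrogenase subunit, and a large open reading frame similar to an uncharacterised Thiobacillus denitrificans protein. These are most plausibly the Dab subunit coding regions, although the record does not assign them explicitly.

According to the catalogue entry, the plasmid is used to express this inorganic carbon uptake system in E. coli, in the context of work reconstituting a bacterial CO2-concentrating mechanism in that host.
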