Addgene plasmid #162691: pFA-DAB1
Purpose: Expresses DabAB1 inorganic carbon transport complex
Depositing lab: David Savage. Depositing organization: University of California, Berkeley. Publication: Functional reconstitution of a bacterial CO2 concentrating mechanism in E. coli. Flamholz AI, Dugan E, Blikstad C, Gleizer S, Ben-Nissan R, Amram S, Antonovsky N, Ravishankar S, Noor E, Bar-Even A, Milo R, Savage D. Elife. 2020 Oct 21;9. pii: 59882. doi: 10.7554/eLife.59882. PubMed 33084575.
Backbone
  Vector backbone: pFA31 (derived from pZA31 expressing under PLtet0-1 and constitutive tetR)
  Backbone size w/o insert (bp): 2980
  Total vector size (bp): 8556
  Vector type: Bacterial Expression
Growth in bacteria
  Bacterial resistance: Chloramphenicol, 25 μg/mL
  Growth temperature: 37°C
  Growth strain: DH5alpha
  Copy number: Low Copy
Gene/Insert
  Gene/Insert name: DabAB1 inorganic carbon transport complex
  Species: Halothiobacillus neapolitanus
  Insert size (bp): 5576
  Promoter: PLtet0-1 promoter
  Cloning method: Gibson Cloning
  Sequencing primers: 5′ ggaacctcttacgtgccgatc; 3′ GCGTTCACCGACAAACAACA
Terms and licenses: Academic/Nonprofit Terms; Industry Terms: Not Available to Industry
How to cite: pFA-DAB1 was a gift from David Savage (Addgene plasmid # 162691 ; http://n2t.net/addgene:162691 ; RRID:Addgene_162691)
